Addgene plasmid #22580: Flag-HA-USP38
Depositing lab: Wade Harper. Depositing organization: Harvard Medical School. Publication: Defining the human deubiquitinating enzyme interaction landscape. Sowa ME, Bennett EJ, Gygi SP, Harper JW. Cell. 2009 Jul 23. 138(2):389-403. 10.1016/j.cell.2009.04.042 PubMed 19615732.
Backbone
  Vector backbone: pDEST_LTR_N_FLAG_HA_IRES_puro
  Backbone manufacturer: Harper_Lab
  Backbone size w/o insert (bp): 6521
  Vector type: Mammalian Expression, Retroviral
  Selectable markers: Puromycin
Growth in bacteria
  Bacterial resistance: Ampicillin, 100 μg/mL
  Growth temperature: 37°C
  Growth strain: DH5alpha
  Copy number: High Copy
Gene/Insert
  Gene/Insert name: USP38 (alt names: ubiquitin specific peptidase 38; FLJ35970, HP43.8KD, KIAA1891)
  Species: H. sapiens (human)
  Mutation: None
  GenBank ID: BC068975.1
  Entrez Gene: USP38 (a.k.a. HP43.8KD)
  Tag / fusion protein: HA (N terminal on backbone); FLAG (N terminal on backbone)
  Cloning method: Gateway Cloning; 5′ cloning site GATEWAY_LR (unknown if destroyed); 3′ cloning site GATEWAY_LR (unknown if destroyed)
  Sequencing primers: 5′ CAGCCCTCACTCCTTCTCTAGG; 3′ CAAGCGGCTTCGGCCAGTAAC
Resource information
  A portion of this plasmid was derived from a plasmid made by: Marc_Vidal_Orfeome_collection
Terms and licenses: Academic/Nonprofit Terms; Industry Terms: Not Available to Industry
How to cite: Flag-HA-USP38 was a gift from Wade Harper (Addgene plasmid # 22580 ; http://n2t.net/addgene:22580 ; RRID:Addgene_22580)
