[The description below was written by a language model from this plasmid's Addgene catalogue record and pLannotate feature annotations shown in this document.]
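Description:
Flag-HA-USP38 is a gammaretroviral mammalian expression plasmid built by Gateway LR recombination of the human USP38 open reading frame (ubiquitin specific peptidase 38, derived from an ORFeome collection clone, no mutations recorded) into the destination vector pDEST_LTR_N_FLAG_HA_IRES_puro. The sequenced construct is about 9.6 kb. It is maintained in E. coli through a high-copy ColE1/pUC-type origin and an ampicillin resistance gene. Short remnants of lacI, lacZα, rop, bom and a tetracycline resistance gene are annotated in the backbone, but these are only fragments and presumably non-functional cloning leftovers.

The viral cassette is flanked by 5′ and 3′ long terminal repeats of the murine embryonic stem cell virus type, with the MESV Ψ packaging signal and a truncated MMLV gag segment lacking its start codon, which together allow the transcript to be packaged into retroviral particles when viral proteins are provided in trans. No separate internal promoter is annotated, so expression appears to be driven from the 5′ LTR, as the backbone name implies. Downstream of the gag remnant lie N-terminal FLAG and HA epitope tags, the attB1 site, the USP38 coding sequence and attB2. An EMCV IRES then directs translation of puromycin N-acetyltransferase from the same transcript, coupling puromycin selection of transduced cells to expression of the tagged protein. USP38 is a deubiquitinating enzyme annotated as preferring Lys63-linked ubiquitin chains. The construct comes from a study mapping the interaction landscape of human deubiquitinating enzymes, so it is suited to generating stable cell lines for tandem FLAG/HA affinity purification and detection of USP38 and its binding partners.
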