Features (pLannotate 1.2.2; 23 found; start..end, strand, type, name):
      1..417     +  CDS            gag (truncated): truncated Moloney murine leukemia virus (MMLV) gag gene lacking the start codon
    442..462     +  CDS            FLAG (fragment): FLAG® epitope tag, followed by an enterokinase cleavage site
    475..501     +  CDS            3xHA (fragment): three tandem HA epitope tags
    518..535     +  protein_bind   attB1 (fragment): mutant version of attB; core recombination site for the Gateway® BP reaction BP Clonase™
    541..3666    +  CDS            USP38: UBP38_HUMAN - Also known as KIAA1891. Experimental evidence at protein level: Swiss-Prot protein existence level 1. Deubiquitinating enzyme exhibiting a preference towards 'Lys- 63'-linked ubiquitin chains. From Homo sapiens (Human).
   3669..3692    -  protein_bind   attB2: mutant version of attB; recombination site for the Gateway® BP reaction BP Clonase™
   3810..4272    +  misc_feature   IRES: internal ribosome entry site (IRES) of the encephalomyocarditis virus (EMCV)
   4286..4885    +  CDS            PuroR: puromycin N-acetyltransferase; pac from Streptomyces alboniger; confers resistance to puromycin
   4961..5475    +  LTR            3' LTR: 3' long terminal repeat from murine embryonic stem cell virus
   5637..5653    -  protein_bind   lac operator: The lac repressor binds to the lac operator to inhibit transcription in E. coli. This inhibition can be relieved by adding lactose or isopropyl-β-D-thiogalactopyranoside (IPTG). lac repressor encoded by lacI
   5661..5691    -  promoter       lac promoter: promoter for the E. coli lac operon
   5706..5727    -  protein_bind   CAP binding site: CAP binding activates transcription in the presence of cAMP. E. coli catabolite activator protein
   5740..5832    -  CDS            lacI (fragment): lac repressor; lacI; The lac repressor binds to the lac operator to inhibit transcription in E. coli. This inhibition can be relieved by adding lactose or isopropyl-β-D-thiogalactopyranoside (IPTG).
   6015..6603    -  rep_origin     ori: high-copy-number ColE1/pMB1/pBR322/pUC origin of replication
   6774..7634    -  CDS            AmpR: β-lactamase; bla; confers resistance to ampicillin, carbenicillin, and related antibiotics
   7635..7739    -  promoter       AmpR promoter: bla
   7834..7869    +  CDS            rop (fragment): Rop protein, which maintains plasmids at low copy number; rop
   7971..8070    +  misc_feature   bom (fragment): basis of mobility region from pBR322
   8076..8225    -  CDS            lacZα (fragment): LacZα fragment of β-galactosidase; lacZ fragment
   8225..8426    -  CDS            TcR (fragment): tetracycline efflux protein; tet; confers resistance to tetracycline
   8427..8525    +  CDS            env (fragment): murine leukemia virus gPr80 envelope polyprotein precursor; env; proteolytically cleaved into gp70SU and p15TM subunits
   8567..9083    +  LTR            5' LTR: 5' long terminal repeat from murine embryonic stem cell virus
   9147..9488    +  misc_feature   MESV Ψ: packaging signal of murine embryonic stem cell virus
>Addgene plasmid #22580 | Flag-HA-USP38 | addgene full sequence | sequence record 313903 | Addgene NGS Result
GGCCAGACTGTTACCACTCCCTTAAGTTTGACCTTAGGTCACTGGAAAGATGTCGAGCGGATCGCTCACA
ACCAGTCGGTAGATGTCAAGAAGAGACGTTGGGTTACCTTCTGCTCTGCAGAATGGCCAACCTTTAACGT
CGGATGGCCGCGAGACGGCACCTTTAACCGAGACCTCATCACCCAGGTTAAGATCAAGGTCTTTTCACCT
GGCCCGCATGGACACCCAGACCAGGTCCCCTACATCGTGACCTGGGAAGCCTTGGCTTTTGACCCCCCTC
CCTGGGTCAAGCCCTTTGTACACCCTAAGCCTCCGCCTCCTCTTCCTCCATCCGCCCCGTCTCTCCCCCT
TGAACCTCCTCGTTCGACCCCGCCTCGATCCTCCCTTTATCCAGCCCTCACTCCTTCTCTAGGCGCCGGA
ATTAGATCTGCCACCATGGACTACAAGGATGACGATGACAAGCTCGATGGAGGATACCCATACGATGTTC
CAGATTACGCTGCTCGAGGTTATCAAACAAGTTTGTACAAAAAAGTTGGCATGGACAAGATCCTGGAGGG
CCTTGTGAGTTCCTCGCATCCCCTGCCCCTCAAGCGGGTGATTGTGCGGAAGGTGGTGGAATCGGCGGAG
CACTGGCTAGACGAGGCGCAGTGCGAGGCCATGTTTGACCTGACGACCCGGCTCATCCTGGAGGGCCAGG
ACCCTTTCCAGCGGCAGGTGGGGCACCAGGTGCTGGAGGCCTACGCACGATACCACCGGCCAGAGTTCGA
GTCCTTCTTCAACAAGACCTTCGTGTTGGGCCTCCTTCATCAGGGCTACCACTCTCTGGACAGGAAGGAT
GTAGCCATCCTGGACTACATTCACAACGGCCTGAAGCTGATTATGAGCTGTCCGTCGGTGCTGGATCTCT
TTAGCCTCCTGCAGGTAGAGGTGTTACGGATGGTGTGTGAGAGGCCGGAGCCGCAGCTCTGTGCCCGACT
GAGCGACCTTCTGACCGACTTTGTGCAATGCATCCCCAAGGGGAAATTGTCCATCACGTTCTGTCAACAG
CTGGTTCGAACGATAGGCCATTTCCAGTGCGTGTCCACCCAGGAAAGAGAGCTGCGGGAATATGTCTCCC
AGGTGACAAAAGTGAGTAACTTGCTGCAGAACATCTGGAAGGCCGAGCCTGCCACACTACTGCCTTCCCT
GCAAGAAGTTTTTGCAAGCATCTCTTCCACAGATGCATCATTTGAACCTTCTGTAGCATTGGCAAGCCTT
GTGCAGCATATTCCTCTTCAGATGATTACAGTTCTCATCAGGAGCCTTACTACGGATCCAAATGTAAAAG
ATGCAAGTATGACCCAAGCCCTTTGCAGAATGATTGACTGGCTATCCTGGCCATTGGCTCAGCATGTGGA
TACATGGGTAATTGCACTCCTGAAAGGACTGGCAGCTGTCCAGAAGTTTACTATTTTGATAGATGTTACT
TTGCTGAAAATAGAACTGGTTTTTAATCGACTTTGGTTTCCTCTTGTGAGACCTGGTGCTCTTGCAGTTC
TTTCTCACATGCTGCTTAGCTTTCAGCATTCTCCAGAGGCGTTCCATTTGATTGTTCCTCATGTGGTTAA
TTTGGTTCATTCTTTCAAAAATGATGGTCTGCCTTCAAGTACAGCCTTCTTAGTACAATTAACAGAATTG
ATACACTGTATGATGTATCATTATTCTGGATTTCCAGATCTCTATGAACCTATTCTGGAGGCAATAAAGG
ATTTTCCTAAGCCCAGTGAAGAGAAGATTAAGTTAATTCTCAATCAAAGTGCCTGGACTTCTCAATCCAA
TTCTTTGGCGTCTTGCTTGTCTAGACTTTCTGGAAAATCTGAAACTGGGAAAACTGGTCTTATTAACCTA
GGAAATACATGTTATATGAACAGTGTTATACAAGCCTTGTTTATGGCCACAGATTTCAGGAGACAAGTAT
TATCTTTAAATCTAAACGGGTGCAATTCATTAATGAAAAAATTACAGCATCTTTTTGCCTTTCTGGCCCA
TACACAGAGGGAAGCATACGCACCTCGGATATTCTTTGAGGCTTCCAGACCTCCATGGTTTACTCCCAGA
TCACAGCAAGACTGTTCTGAATACCTCAGATTTCTCCTTGACAGGCTCCATGAAGAAGAAAAGATCTTGA
AAGTTCAGGCCTCACACAAGCCTTCTGAAATTCTGGAATGCAGTGAAACTTCTTTACAGGAAGTAGCTAG
TAAAGCAGCAGTACTAACAGAGACCCCTCGTACAAGTGACGGTGAGAAGACTTTAATAGAAAAAATGTTT
GGAGGAAAACTACGAACTCACATACGTTGTTTGAACTGCAGGAGTACCTCACAAAAAGTGGAAGCCTTTA
CAGATCTTTCGCTTGCCTTTTGTCCTTCCTCTTCTTTGGAAAACATGTCTGTCCAAGATCCAGCATCATC
ACCCAGTATACAAGATGGTGGTCTAATGCAAGCCTCTGTACCCGGTCCTTCAGAAGAACCAGTAGTTTAT
AATCCAACAACAGCTGCCTTCATCTGTGACTCACTTGTGAATGAAAAAACCATAGGCAGTCCTCCTAATG
AGTTTTACTGTTCTGAAAACACTTCTGTCCCTAACGAATCTAACAAGATTCTTGTTAATAAAGATGTACC
TCAGAAACCAGGAGGTGAAACCACACCTTCAGTAACTGACTTACTAAATTATTTTTTGGCTCCAGAGATT
CTTACTGGTGATAACCAATATTATTGTGAAAACTGTGCCTCTCTGCAAAATGCTGAGAAAACTATGCAAA
TCACGGAGGAACCTGAATACCTTATTCTTACTCTCCTGAGATTTTCATATGATCAGAAGTATCATGTGAG
AAGGAAAATTTTAGACAATGTATCACTGCCACTGGTTTTGGAGTTGCCAGTTAAAAGAATTACTTCTTTC
TCTTCATTGTCAGAAAGTTGGTCTGTAGATGTTGACTTCACTGATCTTAGTGAGAACCTTGCTAAAAAAT
TAAAGCCTTCAGGGACTGATGAAGCTTCCTGCACAAAATTGGTGCCCTATCTATTAAGTTCCGTTGTGGT
TCACTCTGGTATATCCTCTGAAAGTGGGCATTACTATTCTTATGCCAGAAATATCACAAGTACAGACTCT
TCATATCAGATGTACCACCAGTCTGAGGCTCTGGCATTAGCATCCTCCCAGAGTCATTTACTAGGGAGAG
ATAGTCCCAGTGCAGTTTTTGAACAGGATTTGGAAAATAAGGAAATGTCAAAAGAATGGTTTTTATTTAA
TGACAGTAGAGTGACATTTACTTCATTTCAGTCAGTCCAGAAAATTACGAGCAGGTTTCCAAAGGACACA
GCTTATGTGCTTTTGTATAAAAAACAGCATAGTACTAATGGTTTAAGTGGTAATAACCCAACCAGTGGAC
TCTGGATAAATGGAGACCCACCTCTACAGAAAGAACTTATGGATGCTATAACAAAAGACAATAAACTATA
TTTACAGGAACAAGAGTTGAATGCTCGAGCCCGGGCCCTCCAAGCTGCATCTGCTTCATGTTCATTTCGG
CCCAATGGATTTGATGACAACGACCCACCAGGAAGCTGTGGACCAACTGGTGGAGGGGGTGGAGGAGGAT
TTAATACAGTTGGCAGACTCGTATTTTGCCCAACTTTCTTGTACAAAGTGGTTCGATAACGAATTCCGCC
CCCCCCCCCTAACGTTACTGGCCGAAGCCGCTTGGAATAAGGCCGGTGTGCGTTTGTCTATATGTTATTT
TCCACCATATTGCCGTCTTTTGGCAATGTGAGGGCCCGGAAACCTGGCCCTGTCTTCTTGACGAGCATTC
CTAGGGGTCTTTCCCCTCTCGCCAAAGGAATGCAAGGTCTGTTGAATGTCGTGAAGGAAGCAGTTCCTCT
GGAAGCTTCTTGAAGACAAACAACGTCTGTAGCGACCCTTTGCAGGCAGCGGAACCCCCCACCTGGCGAC
AGGTGCCTCTGCGGCCAAAAGCCACGTGTATAAGATACACCTGCAAAGGCGGCACAACCCCAGTGCCACG
TTGTGAGTTGGATAGTTGTGGAAAGAGTCAAATGGCTCTCCTCAAGCGTATTCAACAAGGGGCTGAAGGA
TGCCCAGAAGGTACCCCATTGTATGGGATCTGATCTGGGGCCTCGGTGCACATGCTTTACATGTGTTTAG
TCGAGGTTAAAAAAACGTCTAGGCCCCCCGAACCACGGGGACGTGGTTTTCCTTTGAAAAACACGATGAT
AATATGGCCACAACCATGACCGAGTACAAGCCCACGGTGCGCCTCGCCACCCGCGACGACGTCCCCAGGG
CCGTACGCACCCTCGCCGCCGCGTTCGCCGACTACCCCGCCACGCGCCACACCGTCGATCCGGACCGCCA
CATCGAGCGGGTCACCGAGCTGCAAGAACTCTTCCTCACGCGCGTCGGGCTCGACATCGGCAAGGTGTGG
GTCGCGGACGACGGCGCCGCGGTGGCGGTCTGGACCACGCCGGAGAGCGTCGAAGCGGGGGCGGTGTTCG
CCGAGATCGGCCCGCGCATGGCCGAGTTGAGCGGTTCCCGGCTGGCCGCGCAGCAACAGATGGAAGGCCT
CCTGGCGCCGCACCGGCCCAAGGAGCCCGCGTGGTTCCTGGCCACCGTCGGCGTCTCGCCCGACCACCAG
GGCAAGGGTCTGGGCAGCGCCGTCGTGCTCCCCGGAGTGGAGGCGGCCGAGCGCGCCGGGGTGCCCGCCT
TCCTGGAGACCTCCGCGCCCCGCAACCTCCCCTTCTACGAGCGGCTCGGCTTCACCGTCACCGCCGACGT
CGAGGTGCCCGAAGGACCGCGCACCTGGTGCATGACCCGCAAGCCCGGTGCCTGATGCATCGATGTCGAC
CTGCAGCCAAGCTTATCGATAAAATAAAAGATTTTATTTAGTCTCCAGAAAAAGGGGGGAATGAAAGACC
CCACCTGTAGGTTTGGCAAGCTAGCTTAAGTAACGCCATTTTGCAAGGCATGGAAAATACATAACTGAGA
ATAGAGAAGTTCAGATCAAGGTTAGGAACAGAGAGACAGCAGAATATGGGCCAAACAGGATATCTGTGGT
AAGCAGTTCCTGCCCCGGCTCAGGGCCAAGAACAGATGGTCCCCAGATGCGGTCCCGCCCTCAGCAGTTT
CTAGAGAACCATCAGATGTTTCCAGGGTGCCCCAAGGACCTGAAATGACCCTGTGCCTTATTTGAACTAA
CCAATCAGTTCGCTTCTCGCTTCTGTTCGCGCGCTTCTGCTCCCCGAGCTCAATAAAAGAGCCCACAACC
CCTCACTCGGCGCGCCAGTCCTCCGATAGACTGCGTCGCCCGGGTACCCGTGTATCCAATAAACCCTCTT
GCAGTTGCATCCGACTTGTGGTCTCGCTGTTCCTTGGGAGGGTCTCCTCTGAGTGATTGACTACCCGTCA
GCGGGGGTCTTTCATGGGTAACAGTTTCTTGAAGTTGGAGAACAACATTCTGAGGGTAGGAGTCGAATAT
TAAGTAATCCTGACTCAATTAGCCACTGTTTTGAATCCACATACTCCAATACTCCTGAAATAGTTCATTA
TGGACAGCGCAGAAAGAGCTGGGGAGAATTGTGAAATTGTTATCCGCTCACAATTCCACACAACATACGA
GCCGGAAGCATAAAGTGTAAAGCCTGGGGTGCCTAATGAGTGAGCTAACTCACATTAATTGCGTTGCGCT
CACTGCCCGCTTTCCAGTCGGGAAACCTGTCGTGCCAGCTGCATTAATGAATCGGCCAACGCGCGGGGAG
AGGCGGTTTGCGTATTGGGCGCTCTTCCGCTTCCTCGCTCACTGACTCGCTGCGCTCGGTCGTTCGGCTG
CGGCGAGCGGTATCAGCTCACTCAAAGGCGGTAATACGGTTATCCACAGAATCAGGGGATAACGCAGGAA
AGAACATGTGAGCAAAAGGCCAGCAAAAGGCCAGGAACCGTAAAAAGGCCGCGTTGCTGGCGTTTTTCCA
TAGGCTCCGCCCCCCTGACGAGCATCACAAAAATCGACGCTCAAGTCAGAGGTGGCGAAACCCGACAGGA
CTATAAAGATACCAGGCGTTTCCCCCTGGAAGCTCCCTCGTGCGCTCTCCTGTTCCGACCCTGCCGCTTA
CCGGATACCTGTCCGCCTTTCTCCCTTCGGGAAGCGTGGCGCTTTCTCATAGCTCACGCTGTAGGTATCT
CAGTTCGGTGTAGGTCGTTCGCTCCAAGCTGGGCTGTGTGCACGAACCCCCCGTTCAGCCCGACCGCTGC
GCCTTATCCGGTAACTATCGTCTTGAGTCCAACCCGGTAAGACACGACTTATCGCCACTGGCAGCAGCCA
CTGGTAACAGGATTAGCAGAGCGAGGTATGTAGGCGGTGCTACAGAGTTCTTGAAGTGGTGGCCTAACTA
CGGCTACACTAGAAGAACAGTATTTGGTATCTGCGCTCTGCTGAAGCCAGTTACCTTCGGAAAAAGAGTT
GGTAGCTCTTGATCCGGCAAACAAACCACCGCTGGTAGCGGTGGTTTTTTTGTTTGCAAGCAGCAGATTA
CGCGCAGAAAAAAAGGATCTCAAGAAGATCCTTTGATCTTTTCTACGGGGTCTGACGCTCAGTGGAACGA
AAACTCACGTTAAGGGATTTTGGTCATGAGATTATCAAAAAGGATCTTCACCTAGATCCTTTTAAATTAA
AAATGAAGTTTTAAATCAATCTAAAGTATATATGAGTAAACTTGGTCTGACAGTTACCAATGCTTAATCA
GTGAGGCACCTATCTCAGCGATCTGTCTATTTCGTTCATCCATAGTTGCCTGACTCCCCGTCGTGTAGAT
AACTACGATACGGGAGGGCTTACCATCTGGCCCCAGTGCTGCAATGATACCGCGAGACCCACGCTCACCG
GCTCCAGATTTATCAGCAATAAACCAGCCAGCCGGAAGGGCCGAGCGCAGAAGTGGTCCTGCAACTTTAT
CCGCCTCCATCCAGTCTATTAATTGTTGCCGGGAAGCTAGAGTAAGTAGTTCGCCAGTTAATAGTTTGCG
CAACGTTGTTGCCATTGCTACAGGCATCGTGGTGTCACGCTCGTCGTTTGGTATGGCTTCATTCAGCTCC
GGTTCCCAACGATCAAGGCGAGTTACATGATCCCCCATGTTGTGCAAAAAAGCGGTTAGCTCCTTCGGTC
CTCCGATCGTTGTCAGAAGTAAGTTGGCCGCAGTGTTATCACTCATGGTTATGGCAGCACTGCATAATTC
TCTTACTGTCATGCCATCCGTAAGATGCTTTTCTGTGACTGGTGAGTACTCAACCAAGTCATTCTGAGAA
TAGTGTATGCGGCGACCGAGTTGCTCTTGCCCGGCGTCAATACGGGATAATACCGCGCCACATAGCAGAA
CTTTAAAAGTGCTCATCATTGGAAAACGTTCTTCGGGGCGAAAACTCTCAAGGATCTTACCGCTGTTGAG
ATCCAGTTCGATGTAACCCACTCGTGCACCCAACTGATCTTCAGCATCTTTTACTTTCACCAGCGTTTCT
GGGTGAGCAAAAACAGGAAGGCAAAATGCCGCAAAAAAGGGAATAAGGGCGACACGGAAATGTTGAATAC
TCATACTCTTCCTTTTTCAATATTATTGAAGCATTTATCAGGGTTATTGTCTCATGAGCGGATACATATT
TGAATGTATTTAGAAAAATAAACAAATAGGGGTTCCGCGCACATTTCCCCGAAAAGTGCCACCTGACGTC
TAAGAAACCATTATTATCATGACATTAACCTATAAAAATAGGCGTATCACGAGGCCCTTTCGTCTCGCGC
GTTTCGGTGATGACGGTGAAAACCTCTGACACATGCAGCTCCCGGAGACGGTCACAGCTTGTCTGTAAGC
GGATGCCGGGAGCAGACAAGCCCGTCAGGGCGCGTCAGCGGGTGTTGGCGGGTGTCGGGGCTGGCTTAAC
TATGCGGCATCAGAGCAGATTGTACTGAGAGTGCACCATATGCGGTGTGAAATACCGCACAGATGCGTAA
GGAGAAAATACCGCATCAGGCGCCATTCGCCATTCAGGCTGCGCAACTGTTGGGAAGGGCGATCGGTGCG
GGCCTCTTCGCTATTACGCCAGCTGGCGAAAGGGGGATGTGCTGCAAGGCGATTAAGTTGGGTAACGCCA
GGGTTTTCCCAGTCACGACGTTGTAAAACGACGGCGCAAGGAATGGTGCATGCAAGGAGATGGCGCCCAA
CAGTCCCCCGGCCACGGGGCCTGCCACCATACCCACGCCGAAACAAGCGCTCATGAGCCCGAAGTGGCGA
GCCCGATCTTCCCCATCGGTGATGTCGGCGATATAGGCGCCAGCAACCGCACCTGTGGCGCCGGTGATGC
CGGCCACGATGCGTCCGGCGTAGAGGCGATTAGTCCAATTTGTTAAAGACAGGATATCAGTGGTCCAGGC
TCTAGTTTTGACTCAACAATATCACCAGCTGAAGCCTATAGAGTACGAGCCATAGATAAAATAAAAGATT
TTATTTAGTCTCCAGAAAAAGGGGGGAATGAAAGACCCCACCTGTAGGTTTGGCAAGCTAGCTTAAGTAA
CGCCATTTTGCAAGGCATGGAAAATACATAACTGAGAATAGAGAAGTTCAGATCAAGGTTAGGAACAGAG
AGACAGCAGAATATGGGCCAAACAGGATATCTGTGGTAAGCAGTTCCTGCCCCGGCTCAGGGCCAAGAAC
AGATGGTCCCCAGATGCGGTCCCGCCCTCAGCAGTTTCTAGAGAACCATCAGATGTTTCCAGGGTGCCCC
AAGGACCTGAAATGACCCTGTGCCTTATTTGAACTAACCAATCAGTTCGCTTCTCGCTTCTGTTCGCGCG
CTTCTGCTCCCCGAGCTCAATAAAAGAGCCCACAACCCCTCACTCGGCGCGCCAGTCCTCCGATAGACTG
CGTCGCCCGGGTACCCGTATTCCCAATAAAGCCTCTTGCTGTTTGCATCCGAATCGTGGACTCGCTGATC
CTTGGGAGGGTCTCCTCAGATTGATTGACTGCCCACCTCGGGGGTCTTTCATTTGGAGGTTCCACCGAGA
TTTGGAGACCCCTGCCCAGGGACCACCGACCCCCCCGCCGGGAGGTAAGCTGGCCAGCGGTCGTTTCGTG
TCTGTCTCTGTCTTTGTGCGTGTTTGTGCCGGCATCTAATGTTTGCGCCTGCGTCTGTACTAGTTAGCTA
ACTAGCTCTGTATCTGGCGGACCCGTGGTGGAACTGACGAGTTCTGAACACCCGGCCGCAACCCTGGGAG
ACGTCCCAGGGACTTTGGGGGCCGTTTTTGTGGCCCGACCTGAGGAAGGGAGTCGATGTGGAATCCGACC
CCGTCAGGATATGTGGTTCTGGTAGGAGACGAGAACCTAAAACAGTTCCCGCCTCCGTCTGAATTTTTGC
TTTCGGTTTGGAACCGAAGCCGCGCGTCTTGTCTGCTGCAGCGCTGCAGCATCGTTCTGTGTTGTCTCTG
TCTGACTGTGTTTCTGTATTTGTCTGAAAATTAG
