>Addgene plasmid #22580 | Flag-HA-USP38 | addgene partial sequence | sequence record 28382 | 22580 with HarMSCVb (caggtcccctacatcgtgac)
CCTTTGNACNCCCTAAGCCTCCGCCTCCTCTTCCTCCATCCNCNCNNNNTCTCCCCCTTGAACCTCCTCG
TTCGACCCCGCCTCGATCCTCCCTTTATCCAGCCCTCACTCCTTCTCTAGGCGCCGGAATTAGATCTGCC
ACCATGGACTACAAGGATGACGATGACAAGCTCGATGGAGGATACCCATACNATGTTCCAGATTACGCTG
CTCGAGGTTATCAAACAAGTTTGTACAAAAAAGTTGGCATGGACAAGATCCTGGAGGGCCTTGTGAGTTC
CTCGCATCCCCTGCCCCTCAAGCGGGTGATTGTGCGGAAGGTGGTGGAATCGGCGGAGCACTGGCTAGAC
GAGGCGCAGTGCGAGGCCATGTTTGACCTGACGACCCGGCTCATCCTGGAGGGCCAGGACCCTTTCCAGC
GGCAGGTGGGGCACCAGGTGCTGGAGGCCTACGCACGATACCACCGGCCAGAGTTCGAGTCCTTCTTCAA
CAAGACCTTCGTGTTGGGCCTCCTTCATCAGGGCTACCACTCTCTGGACAGGAAGGATGTAGCCATCCTG
GACTACATTCACAACGGCCTGAAGCTGATTATGAGCTGTCCGTCGGTGCTGGATCTCTTTAGCCTCCTGC
ANGTANAGGTGTTACGGATGGTGTGTGAGAGGCCGGAGCCGCANCTCTGTGCCCGACTGAGCGACCTTCT
GACCGACTTTGTGCAATGCATCCCCNANGGGAAATTGTCCATCACGTTCTGTCAACAGCTGGNTCGAACG
ATANGNCATTTCCAGTGCGTGTCCNNCCAGGAAAGAGAGCTGCGGGAATNNGTCTNCCAGGTGACAAAAG
TGAGTAACTTGCTGCA
